Addgene plasmid #104843: pAAV-NMBR-eLOV-TEVcs-FLAG-GAL4-V5
Purpose: b2AR-SPARK TF component
Depositing lab: Alice Ting. Depositing organization: Stanford University. Publication: Time-gated detection of protein-protein interactions with transcriptional readout. Kim MW, Wang W, Sanchez MI, Coukos R, von Zastrow M, Ting AY. Elife. 2017 Nov 30;6. doi: 10.7554/eLife.30233. PubMed 29189201.
Backbone
  Vector backbone: pAAV
  Vector type: Mammalian Expression, AAV
Growth in bacteria
  Bacterial resistance: Ampicillin, 100 μg/mL
  Growth temperature: 37°C
  Growth strain: NEB Stable
  Copy number: High Copy
Gene/Insert
  Gene/Insert name: NMBR-eLOV-TEVcs-FLAG-GAL4-V5
  Species: Synthetic
  Promoter: CMV
  Cloning method: Unknown
  Sequencing primers: 5′ CMV-F
Terms and licenses: Academic/Nonprofit Terms; Industry Terms: Not Available to Industry
How to cite: pAAV-NMBR-eLOV-TEVcs-FLAG-GAL4-V5 was a gift from Alice Ting (Addgene plasmid # 104843 ; http://n2t.net/addgene:104843 ; RRID:Addgene_104843)
