[The description below was written by a language model from this plasmid's Addgene catalogue record, the feature table of its GenBank file and pLannotate feature annotations shown in this document.]
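Description:
pAAV-NMBR-eLOV-TEVcs-FLAG-GAL4-V5 is an AAV transfer plasmid for mammalian expression, carrying the transcription-factor component of the SPARK system for time-gated detection of protein-protein interactions with a transcriptional readout. It is propagated in bacteria through a high-copy ColE1/pUC-type origin with ampicillin selection (AmpR), and the backbone also contains an f1 origin. AAV2 inverted terminal repeats flank the expression cassette so it can be packaged into recombinant AAV. The upstream ITR is detected only as fragments in the sequenced record, whereas the downstream one is annotated in full. The catalogue purpose line calls this the "b2AR-SPARK" component, but the name and both feature tables show that the receptor here is human neuromedin-B receptor (NMBR), not the β2-adrenergic receptor.

The CMV enhancer/promoter drives a single synthetic fusion ending in a bGH polyadenylation signal, and the file notes indicate that no WPRE is present. The fusion runs in this order:

- NMBR, a membrane GPCR.
- A short element labelled NNES.
- eLOV, an evolved Avena sativa LOV2 domain with several annotated point substitutions. The automated annotation mislabels it as the related flavoprotein miniSOG.
- A TEV protease cleavage site placed directly after the LOV Jα helix.
- A FLAG epitope.
- GAL4 (DNA-binding and activation domains).
- A C-terminal V5 tag.

In the dark, the LOV domain cages the cleavage site. Blue light uncages it, but cleavage still requires a TEV protease brought close by a partner protein recruited to the activated receptor; that partner is supplied from a separate construct not described here. Release of GAL4 therefore needs light and receptor engagement at the same time. The freed GAL4 then enters the nucleus and activates a UAS-driven reporter. The FLAG and V5 tags allow detection of the fusion and its released fragment.
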