LOCUS       New_DNA 6352 bp ds-DNA linear 07-FEB-2017
DEFINITION  .
ACCESSION
VERSION
SOURCE      .
  ORGANISM  .
COMMENT     GPP4-MLNR-NNES-eLOV-TEVSM-V5-no WPRE from 1 to 6418
COMMENT     GPP3-AVPR1B-NNES-eLOV-TEVSM-V5-no WPRE from 1 to 6454
COMMENT     GPP2-GPBA-NNES-eLOV-TEVSM-V5-no WPRE from 1 to 6172
COMMENT     GPP1-DRD4-NNES-eLOV-TEVSM(ENLYFQ-M)-GAL4-V5-no WPRE from 1 to 6439
COMMENT     APP14-beta1-AR-NNES-eLOV-TEVSM(ENLYFQ-M)-GAL4-V5-no WPRE from 1 to
            6613
COMMENT     APP6-beta2-AR-NNES-eLOV-TEVSM(ENLYFQ-M)-GAL4-V5-no WPRE (1) from 1
            to 6421
COMMENT
COMMENT     ApEinfo:methylated:1
FEATURES             Location/Qualifiers
     misc_feature    join(1..122,144..151)
                     /label=ITR
                     /ApEinfo_fwdcolor=cyan
                     /ApEinfo_revcolor=green
                     /ApEinfo_graphicformat=arrow_data {{0 1 2 0 0 -1} {} 0}
     width           5
     offset          0
     misc_feature    2486..2491
                     /label=BamHI
                     /ApEinfo_fwdcolor=#0000ff
                     /ApEinfo_revcolor=green
                     /ApEinfo_graphicformat=arrow_data {{0 1 2 0 0 -1} {} 0}
     width           5
     offset          0
     misc_feature    join(2039..2065,2069..2113,2117..2380,2384..2389)
                     /label=asLOV2
                     /ApEinfo_fwdcolor=#f746ff
                     /ApEinfo_revcolor=green
                     /ApEinfo_graphicformat=arrow_data {{0 1 2 0 0 -1} {} 0}
     width           5
     offset          0
     misc_feature    774..790
                     /label=T7 promoter primer
                     /ApEinfo_fwdcolor=#00ff00
                     /ApEinfo_revcolor=green
                     /ApEinfo_graphicformat=arrow_data {{0 1 2 0 0 -1} {} 0}
     width           5
     offset          0
     misc_feature    2408..2410
                     /label=G528A
                     /ApEinfo_fwdcolor=#ffe19f
                     /ApEinfo_revcolor=green
                     /ApEinfo_graphicformat=arrow_data {{0 1 2 0 0 -1} {} 0}
     width           5
     offset          0
     misc_feature    3616..3756
                     /label=ITR(1)
                     /ApEinfo_label=ITR
                     /ApEinfo_fwdcolor=cyan
                     /ApEinfo_revcolor=green
                     /ApEinfo_graphicformat=arrow_data {{0 1 2 0 0 -1} {} 0}
     width           5
     offset          0
     misc_feature    2420..2422
                     /label=I130V
                     /ApEinfo_fwdcolor=#ffe950
                     /ApEinfo_revcolor=green
                     /ApEinfo_graphicformat=arrow_data {{0 1 2 0 0 -1} {} 0}
     width           5
     offset          0
     misc_feature    join(3296..3303,3305..3309,3311..3315,3317..3336)
                     /label=V5 tag
                     /ApEinfo_fwdcolor=#ff80ff
                     /ApEinfo_revcolor=#ff80ff
                     /ApEinfo_graphicformat=arrow_data {{0 1 2 0 0 -1} {} 0}
     width           5
     offset          0
     misc_feature    806..807
                     /label=NotI
                     /ApEinfo_fwdcolor=#ff8040
                     /ApEinfo_revcolor=#ff8040
                     /ApEinfo_graphicformat=arrow_data {{0 1 2 0 0 -1} {} 0}
     width           5
     offset          0
     misc_feature    3356..3587
                     /label=PolyA
                     /ApEinfo_fwdcolor=#ff2549
                     /ApEinfo_revcolor=green
                     /ApEinfo_graphicformat=arrow_data {{0 1 2 0 0 -1} {} 0}
     width           5
     offset          0
     misc_feature    2024..2029
                     /label=nhe1
                     /ApEinfo_fwdcolor=#ff00ff
                     /ApEinfo_revcolor=green
                     /ApEinfo_graphicformat=arrow_data {{0 1 2 0 0 -1} {} 0}
     width           5
     offset          0
     misc_feature    2030..2035
                     /label=asLOV2(1)
                     /ApEinfo_label=asLOV2
                     /ApEinfo_fwdcolor=#f746ff
                     /ApEinfo_revcolor=green
                     /ApEinfo_graphicformat=arrow_data {{0 1 2 0 0 -1} {} 0}
     width           5
     offset          0
     misc_feature    172..729
                     /label=CMV promoter
                     /ApEinfo_fwdcolor=cyan
                     /ApEinfo_revcolor=green
                     /ApEinfo_graphicformat=arrow_data {{0 1 2 0 0 -1} {} 0}
     width           5
     offset          0
     misc_feature    2036..2038
                     /label=L2R
                     /ApEinfo_fwdcolor=#ffe85a
                     /ApEinfo_revcolor=green
                     /ApEinfo_graphicformat=arrow_data {{0 1 2 0 0 -1} {} 0}
     width           5
     offset          0
     misc_feature    2492..2515
                     /label=Flag
                     /ApEinfo_fwdcolor=#999999
                     /ApEinfo_revcolor=green
                     /ApEinfo_graphicformat=arrow_data {{0 1 2 0 0 -1} {} 0}
     width           5
     offset          0
     misc_feature    1982..2017
                     /label=NNES
                     /ApEinfo_fwdcolor=#fffb76
                     /ApEinfo_revcolor=green
                     /ApEinfo_graphicformat=arrow_data {{0 1 2 0 0 -1} {} 0}
     width           5
     offset          0
     misc_feature    2438..2440
                     /label=N538E
                     /ApEinfo_fwdcolor=#ff9e3f
                     /ApEinfo_revcolor=green
                     /ApEinfo_graphicformat=arrow_data {{0 1 2 0 0 -1} {} 0}
     width           5
     offset          0
     misc_feature    join(2390..2407,2411..2419,2423..2437)
                     /label=asLOV2(2)
                     /ApEinfo_label=asLOV2
                     /ApEinfo_fwdcolor=#f746ff
                     /ApEinfo_revcolor=green
                     /ApEinfo_graphicformat=arrow_data {{0 1 2 0 0 -1} {} 0}
     width           5
     offset          0
     misc_feature    2441..2458
                     /label=asLOV2(3)
                     /ApEinfo_label=asLOV2
                     /ApEinfo_fwdcolor=#f746ff
                     /ApEinfo_revcolor=green
                     /ApEinfo_graphicformat=arrow_data {{0 1 2 0 0 -1} {} 0}
     width           5
     offset          0
     misc_feature    2516..3295
                     /label=GAL4
                     /ApEinfo_fwdcolor=#f026ff
                     /ApEinfo_revcolor=green
                     /ApEinfo_graphicformat=arrow_data {{0 1 2 0 0 -1} {} 0}
     width           5
     offset          0
     misc_feature    2066..2068
                     /label=N12S
                     /ApEinfo_fwdcolor=#ffd85f
                     /ApEinfo_revcolor=green
                     /ApEinfo_graphicformat=arrow_data {{0 1 2 0 0 -1} {} 0}
     width           5
     offset          0
     misc_feature    2114..2116
                     /label=A28V
                     /ApEinfo_fwdcolor=#ffe04d
                     /ApEinfo_revcolor=green
                     /ApEinfo_graphicformat=arrow_data {{0 1 2 0 0 -1} {} 0}
     width           5
     offset          0
     misc_feature    3344..3349
                     /label=EcoRI
                     /ApEinfo_fwdcolor=#46ff6e
                     /ApEinfo_revcolor=green
                     /ApEinfo_graphicformat=arrow_data {{0 1 2 0 0 -1} {} 0}
     width           5
     offset          0
     misc_feature    2459..2479
                     /label=TEVcs ENLYFQL
                     /ApEinfo_fwdcolor=#76cbff
                     /ApEinfo_revcolor=green
                     /ApEinfo_graphicformat=arrow_data {{0 1 2 0 0 -1} {} 0}
     width           5
     offset          0
     misc_feature    complement(3341..3343)
                     /label=double stop
                     /ApEinfo_fwdcolor=#800080
                     /ApEinfo_revcolor=#800080
                     /ApEinfo_graphicformat=arrow_data {{0 1 2 0 0 -1} {} 0}
     width           5
     offset          0
     misc_feature    join(2390..2407,2411..2419,2423..2437)
                     /label=asLOV2 Ja helix
                     /ApEinfo_fwdcolor=cyan
                     /ApEinfo_revcolor=green
                     /ApEinfo_graphicformat=arrow_data {{0 1 2 0 0 -1} {} 0}
     width           5
     offset          0
     misc_feature    2381..2383
                     /label=H117R
                     /ApEinfo_fwdcolor=#ffe369
                     /ApEinfo_revcolor=green
                     /ApEinfo_graphicformat=arrow_data {{0 1 2 0 0 -1} {} 0}
     width           5
     offset          0
     misc_feature    2024..2029
                     /label=NheI
                     /ApEinfo_fwdcolor=#00ff00
                     /ApEinfo_revcolor=green
                     /ApEinfo_graphicformat=arrow_data {{0 1 2 0 0 -1} {} 0}
     width           5
     offset          0
     misc_feature    2441..2458
                     /label=asLOV2 Ja helix(1)
                     /ApEinfo_label=asLOV2 Ja helix
                     /ApEinfo_fwdcolor=cyan
                     /ApEinfo_revcolor=green
                     /ApEinfo_graphicformat=arrow_data {{0 1 2 0 0 -1} {} 0}
     width           5
     offset          0
     misc_feature    812..1981
                     /label=NMBR
                     /ApEinfo_fwdcolor=#ff8b0c
                     /ApEinfo_revcolor=green
                     /ApEinfo_graphicformat=arrow_data {{0 1 2 0 0 -1} {} 0}
     width           5
     offset          0
ORIGIN
        1 cctgcaggca gctgcgcgct cgctcgctca ctgaggccgc ccgggcgtcg ggcgaccttt
       61 ggtcgcccgg cctcagtgag cgagcgagcg cgcagagagg gagtggccaa ctccatcact
      121 agCGCAAATG GGCGGTAGGC GTGgggttcc tgcggccgca cgcgtTGTAC Atagtaatca
      181 attacggggt cattagttca tagcccatat atggagttcc gcgttacata acttacggta
      241 aatggcccgc ctggctgacc gcccaacgac ccccgcccat tgacgtcaat aatgacgtat
      301 gttcccatag taacgccaat agggactttc cattgacgtc aatgggtgga ctatttacgg
      361 taaactgccc acttggcagt acatcaagtg tatcatatgc caagtacgcc ccctattgac
      421 gtcaatgacg gtaaatggcc cgcctggcat tatgcccagt acatgacctt atgggacttt
      481 cctacttggc agtacatcta cgtattagtc atcgctatta ccatggtgat gcggttttgg
      541 cagtacatca atgggcgtgg atagcggttt gactcacggg gatttccaag tctccacccc
      601 attgacgtca atgggagttt gttttggcac caaaatcaac gggactttcc aaaatgtcgt
      661 aacaactccg ccccattgac gcaaatgggc ggtaggcgtg tacggtggga ggtctatata
      721 agcagagctc tctggctaac tagagaaccc actgcttact ggcttatcga aattaatacg
      781 actcactata gggagaccca agcttgccac cATGCCCTCC AAGTCTCTGT CAAATCTGAG
      841 TGTCACCACC GGAGCTAATG AGAGTGGATC TGTTCCTGAG GGATGGGAAA GGGATTTCCT
      901 TCCAGCTAGC GATGGGACCA CAACAGAGCT TGTGATCCGG TGCGTGATCC CCTCACTCTA
      961 CTTGCTGATC ATTACAGTCG GGCTTCTCGG CAACATAATG CTCGTTAAGA TTTTCATAAC
     1021 TAATTCAGCC ATGCGGTCCG TTCCCAACAT CTTTATCAGT AACCTCGCTG CAGGTGATCT
     1081 GCTCCTGCTT CTGACCTGCG TACCTGTGGA CGCATCCCGC TACTTTTTTG ATGAATGGAT
     1141 GTTTGGAAAG GTTGGGTGTA AGCTGATCCC TGTCATCCAG CTCACGTCAG TGGGGGTGAG
     1201 TGTGTTCACG CTTACTGCCC TCTCTGCAGA TAGATACCGA GCGATCGTAA ACCCCATGGA
     1261 TATGCAGACG TCCGGCGCTC TTCTCCGGAC TTGCGTGAAG GCAATGGGAA TATGGGTGGT
     1321 GTCAGTGTTG CTGGCTGTTC CCGAGGCCGT GTTTTCAGAG GTTGCTAGGA TCTCTTCACT
     1381 GGATAATAGT TCATTCACGG CCTGTATTCC ATATCCCCAG ACAGACGAGC TGCACCCTAA
     1441 GATCCACTCC GTACTTATAT TTTTGGTCTA TTTTCTGATC CCCCTTGCAA TCATCTCAAT
     1501 CTATTACTAC CACATCGCAA AAACATTGAT CAAATCCGCC CATAACCTCC CCGGGGAGTA
     1561 CAATGAACAT ACAAAGAAGC AGATGGAGAC CAGGAAAAGG CTCGCCAAGA TCGTCCTTGT
     1621 TTTCGTTGGG TGCTTTATCT TCTGCTGGTT TCCCAATCAC ATACTGTATA TGTACCGGAG
     1681 TTTTAACTAT AATGAGATTG ATCCCTCACT CGGACATATG ATTGTGACCC TCGTGGCCCG
     1741 GGTGCTCTCC TTCGGGAATA GCTGTGTCAA CCCCTTCGCG CTGTACCTGC TCTCCGAGTC
     1801 TTTTCGCCGA CACTTCAATT CACAGCTCTG CTGTGGGAGA AAAAGCTACC AGGAACGAGG
     1861 AACATCTTAT CTGCTTTCAT CTAGCGCCGT GCGGATGACA TCCCTGAAGA GTAACGCGAA
     1921 GAACATGGTG ACGAACTCAG TCCTCCTGAA TGGGCATTCC ATGAAGCAGG AGATGGCCCT
     1981 GGAGCTGGCC GAGAAGCTGG CCGGCCTGGA CATCAACGGT GGAgctagcG GCAGCcggGC
     2041 GACCACCCTG GAACGTATTG AAAAGagcTT TGTGATTACC GATCCGCGTC TGCCGGATAA
     2101 CCCGATTATT TTTgtgAGCG ATAGCTTTCT GCAGCTGACC GAATATAGCC GTGAAGAAAT
     2161 TCTGGGCCGT AACTGCCGTT TTCTGCAGGG CCCGGAAACC GATCGTGCGA CCGTGCGTAA
     2221 AATTCGTGAT GCGATTGATA ACCAGACCGA AGTGACCGTG CAGCTGATTA ACTATACCAA
     2281 AAGCGGCAAA AAATTTTGGA ACCTGTTTCA TCTGCAGCCG ATGCGTGATC AGAAAGGCGA
     2341 TGTGCAGTAT TTTATTGGCG TGCAGCTGGA TGGTACCGAA cgtGTGCGTG ATGCGGCGGA
     2401 ACGTGAAGCT GTGATGCTGg tcAAGAAAAC CGCGgagGAA atcgacgaag ccgctaagGA
     2461 AAATCTCTAC TTCCAGATGG GCGGAggatc cGACTACAAG GATGACGACG ATAAGaagct
     2521 actgtcttct atcgaacaag catgcgatat ttgccgactt aaaaagctca agtgctccaa
     2581 agaaaaaccg aagtgcgcca agtgtctgaa gaacaactgg gagtgtcgct actctcccaa
     2641 aaccaaaagg tctccgctga ctagggcaca tctgacagaa gtggaatcaa ggctagaaag
     2701 actggaacag ctatttctac tgatttttcc tcgagaagac cttgacatga ttttgaaaat
     2761 ggattcttta caggatataa aagcattgtt aacaggatta tttgtacaag ataatgtgaa
     2821 taaagatgcc gtcacagata gattggcttc agtggagact gatatgcctc taacattgag
     2881 acagcataga ataagtgcga catcatcatc ggaagagagt agtaacaaag gtcaaagaca
     2941 gttgactgta tcggccaatt ttaatcaaag tgggaatatt gctgatagct cattgtcctt
     3001 cactttcact aacagtagca acggtccgaa cctcataaca actcaaacaa attctcaagc
     3061 gctttcacaa ccaattgcct cctctaacgt tcatgataac ttcatgaata atgaaatcac
     3121 ggctagtaaa attgatgatg gtaataattc aaaaccactg tcacctggtt ggacggacca
     3181 aactgcgtat aacgcgtttg gaatcactac agggatgttt aataccacta caatggatga
     3241 tgtatataac tatctattcg atgatgaaga taccccacca aacccaaaaa aagagGGCAA
     3301 GCCGATCCCT AACCCtCTGC TGGGCCTGGA CAGCACTtag TAAGAATTCc tcgagCTAGA
     3361 GCTCGCTGAT CAGCCTCGAC TGTGCCTTCT AGTTGCCAGC CATCTGTTGT TTGCCCCTCC
     3421 CCCGTGCCTT CCTTGACCCT GGAAGGTGCC ACTCCCACTG TCCTTTCCTA ATAAAATGAG
     3481 GAAATTGCAT CGCATTGTCT GAGTAGGTGT CATTCTATTC TGGGGGGTGG GGTGGGGCAG
     3541 GACAGCAAGG GGGAGGATTG GGAAGACAAT AGCAGGCATG CTGGGGAggt aaccacgtgc
     3601 ggaccgagcg gccgcaggaa cccctagtga tggagttggc cactccctct ctgcgcgctc
     3661 gctcgctcac tgaggccggg cgaccaaagg tcgcccgacg cccgggcttt gcccgggcgg
     3721 cctcagtgag cgagcgagcg cgcagctgcc tgcaggggcg cctgatgcgg tattttctcc
     3781 ttacgcatct gtgcggtatt cacaccgcat annnnnnnnn nnnnnnnnnn nnnnnnnnnn
     3841 nnnnnnnnnn nnnnnnnnnn nnnnnnnnnn nnnnnnnnnn nnnnnnnnnn nnnnnnnnnn
     3901 nnnnnnnnnn nnnnnnnnnn nnnnnnnnnn nnnnnnnnnn nnnnnnnnnn nnncnnnnnn
     3961 nnnnnnnnnn nnnnnnnnnn nnnnnnnnnn nnnnnnnnnn nnnnnnnnnn nnnnnnnnnn
     4021 nnnnnnnnnn nnnnnnnnnn nnnnnnnnnn nnnnnnnnnn nnnnnnnnnn nnnnnnnnnn
     4081 nnnnnnnnnn nnnnnccttt gacgttggag tccacgttct ttnnnnnnnn nnnnnnnnnn
     4141 nnnnnnnnnn nnnnnnnnna ccctatctcg ggctattctt ttgatttata agggattttg
     4201 ccgatttcgg cctattggtt aaaaaatgag ctgatttaac aaaaatttaa cgcgaatttt
     4261 aacaaaatat taacgtttac aattttatgg tgcactctca gtacaatctg ctctgatgcc
     4321 gcatagttaa gccagccccg acacccgcca acacccgctg acgcgccctg acgggcttgt
     4381 ctgctcccgg catccgctta cagacaagct gtgaccgtct ccgggagctg catgtgtcag
     4441 aggttttcac cgtcatcacc gaaacgcgcg agacgaaagg gcctcgtgat acgcctattt
     4501 ttataggtta atgtcatgat aataatggtt tcttagacgt caggtggcac ttttcgggga
     4561 aatgtgcgcg gaacccctat ttgtttattt ttctaaatac attcaaatat gtatccgctc
     4621 atgagacaat aaccctgata aatgcttcaa taatattgaa aaaggaagag tatgagtatt
     4681 caacatttcc gtgtcgccct tattcccttt tttgcggcat tttgccttcc tgtttttgct
     4741 cacccagaaa cgctggtgaa agtaaaagat gctgaagatc agttgggtgc acgagtgggt
     4801 tacatcgaac tggatctcaa cagcggtaag atccttgaga gttttcgccc cgaagaacgt
     4861 tttccaatga tgagcacttt taaagttctg ctatgtggcg cggtattatc ccgtattgac
     4921 gccgggcaag agcaactcgg tcgccgcata cactattctc agaatgactt ggttgagtac
     4981 tcaccagtca cagaaaagca tcttacggat ggcatgacag taagagaatt atgcagtgct
     5041 gccataacca tgagtgataa cactgcggcc aacttacttc tgacaacgat cggaggaccg
     5101 aaggagctaa ccgctttttt gcacaacatg ggggatcatg taactcgcct tgatcgttgg
     5161 gaaccggagc tgaatgaagc cataccaaac gacgagcgtg acaccacgat gcctgtagca
     5221 atggcaacaa cgttgcgcaa actattaact ggcgaactac ttactctagc ttcccggcaa
     5281 caattaatag actggatgga ggcggataaa gttgcaggac cacttctgcg ctcggccctt
     5341 ccggctggct ggtttattgc tgataaatct ggagccggtg agcgtggaag ccgcggtatc
     5401 attgcagcac tggggccaga tggtaagccc tcccgtatcg tagttatcta cacgacgggg
     5461 agtcaggcaa ctatggatga acgaaataga cagatcgctg agataggtgc ctcactgatt
     5521 aagcattggt aactgtcaga ccaagtttac tcatatatac tttagattga tttaaaactt
     5581 catttttaat ttaaaaggat ctaggtgaag atcctttttg ataatctcat gaccaaaatc
     5641 ccttaacgtg agttttcgtt ccactgagcg tcagaccccg tagaaaagat caaaggatct
     5701 tcttgagatc ctttttttct gcgcgtaatc tgctgcttgc aaacaaaaaa accaccgcta
     5761 ccagcggtgg tttgtttgcc ggatcaagag ctaccaactc tttttccgaa ggtaactggc
     5821 ttcagcagag cgcagatacc aaatactgtc cttctagtgt agccgtagtt aggccaccac
     5881 ttcaagaact ctgtagcacc gcctacatac ctcgctctgc taatcctgtt accagtggct
     5941 gctgccagtg gcgataagtc gtgtcttacc gggttggact caagacgata gttaccggat
     6001 aaggcgcagc ggtcgggctg aacggggggt tcgtgcacac agcccagctt ggagcgaacg
     6061 acctacaccg aactgagata cctacagcgt gagctatgag aaagcgccac gcttcccgaa
     6121 gggagaaagg cggacaggta tccggtaagc ggcagggtcg gaacaggaga gcgcacgagg
     6181 gagcttccag ggggaaacgc ctggtatctt tatagtcctg tcgggtttcg ccacctctga
     6241 cttgagcgtc gatttttgtg atgctcgtca ggggggcgga gcctatggaa aaacgccagc
     6301 aacgcggcct ttttacggtt cctggccttt tgctggcctt ttgctcacat gt
//
