Features (pLannotate 1.2.2; 21 found; start..end, strand, type, name):
     12..39      +  repeat_region  AAV2 ITR (fragment): inverted terminal repeat of adeno-associated virus serotype 2 inverted
     68..95      +  repeat_region  AAV2 ITR (fragment): inverted terminal repeat of adeno-associated virus serotype 2 inverted
    201..504     +  enhancer       CMV enhancer: human cytomegalovirus immediate early enhancer
    505..708     +  promoter       CMV promoter: human cytomegalovirus (CMV) immediate early promoter
    704..737     +  LTR            5' LTR (truncated) (fragment): truncated 5' long terminal repeat (LTR) from HIV-1
    753..771     +  promoter       T7 promoter: promoter for bacteriophage T7 RNA polymerase
    791..1960    +  CDS            NMBR: NMBR_HUMAN - Experimental evidence at protein level: Swiss-Prot protein existence level 1. Receptor for neuromedin-B. From Homo sapiens (Human).
   2036..2353    +  CDS            miniSOG: miniSOG is a basic (constitutively fluorescent) cyan fluorescent protein published in 2011, derived from Arabidopsis thaliana. It requires the cofactor flavin for fluorescence.
   2474..2495    +  CDS            3xFLAG (fragment): three tandem FLAG® epitope tags
   2494..2932    +  CDS            GAL4 DNA binding domain (fragment): DNA binding domain of the GAL4 transcriptional activator; Saccharomyces cerevisiae GAL4 (truncated)
   2933..3274    +  CDS            GAL4 activation domain: activation domain of the GAL4 transcriptional activator; Saccharomyces cerevisiae GAL4 (truncated)
   3278..3303    +  misc_feature   12Pktag (fragment)
   3356..3563    +  polyA_signal   bGH poly(A) signal: bovine growth hormone polyadenylation signal
   3592..3732    +  repeat_region  AAV2 ITR: inverted terminal repeat of adeno-associated virus serotype 2 inverted
   3737..3788    -  misc_feature   bom (fragment): basis of mobility region from pBR322
   3807..4262    +  rep_origin     f1 ori (sequence partly withheld): f1 bacteriophage origin of replication; arrow indicates direction of (+) strand synthesis
   4263..4312    -  misc_feature   bom (fragment): basis of mobility region from pBR322
   4414..4449    -  CDS            rop (fragment): Rop protein, which maintains plasmids at low copy number; rop
   4544..4648    +  promoter       AmpR promoter: bla
   4649..5509    +  CDS            AmpR: β-lactamase; bla; confers resistance to ampicillin, carbenicillin, and related antibiotics
   5680..6268    +  rep_origin     ori: high-copy-number ColE1/pMB1/pBR322/pUC origin of replication
>Addgene plasmid #104843 | pAAV-NMBR-eLOV-TEVcs-FLAG-GAL4-V5 | addgene full sequence | sequence record 201548 | Addgene NGS Result
CCTGCAGGCAGCTGCGCGCTCGCTCGCTCACTGAGGCCGCCCGGGCGTCGGGCGACCTTTGGTCGCCCGG
CCTCAGTGAGCGAGCGAGCGCGCAGAGAGGGAGTGGCCAACTCCATCACTAGGGGTTCCTGCGGCCGCAC
GCGTTGTACATAGTAATCAATTACGGGGTCATTAGTTCATAGCCCATATATGGAGTTCCGCGTTACATAA
CTTACGGTAAATGGCCCGCCTGGCTGACCGCCCAACGACCCCCGCCCATTGACGTCAATAATGACGTATG
TTCCCATAGTAACGCCAATAGGGACTTTCCATTGACGTCAATGGGTGGAGTATTTACGGTAAACTGCCCA
CTTGGCAGTACATCAAGTGTATCATATGCCAAGTACGCCCCCTATTGACGTCAATGACGGTAAATGGCCC
GCCTGGCATTATGCCCAGTACATGACCTTATGGGACTTTCCTACTTGGCAGTACATCTACGTATTAGTCA
TCGCTATTACCATGGTGATGCGGTTTTGGCAGTACATCAATGGGCGTGGATAGCGGTTTGACTCACGGGG
ATTTCCAAGTCTCCACCCCATTGACGTCAATGGGAGTTTGTTTTGGCACCAAAATCAACGGGACTTTCCA
AAATGTCGTAACAACTCCGCCCCATTGACGCAAATGGGCGGTAGGCGTGTACGGTGGGAGGTCTATATAA
GCAGAGCTCTCTGGCTAACTAGAGAACCCACTGCTTACTGGCTTATCGAAATTAATACGACTCACTATAG
GGAGACCCAAGCTTGCCACCATGCCCTCCAAGTCTCTGTCAAATCTGAGTGTCACCACCGGAGCTAATGA
GAGTGGATCTGTTCCTGAGGGATGGGAAAGGGATTTCCTTCCAGCTAGCGATGGGACCACAACAGAGCTT
GTGATCCGGTGCGTGATCCCCTCACTCTACTTGCTGATCATTACAGTCGGGCTTCTCGGCAACATAATGC
TCGTTAAGATTTTCATAACTAATTCAGCCATGCGGTCCGTTCCCAACATCTTTATCAGTAACCTCGCTGC
AGGTGATCTGCTCCTGCTTCTGACCTGCGTACCTGTGGACGCATCCCGCTACTTTTTTGATGAATGGATG
TTTGGAAAGGTTGGGTGTAAGCTGATCCCTGTCATCCAGCTCACGTCAGTGGGGGTGAGTGTGTTCACGC
TTACTGCCCTCTCTGCAGATAGATACCGAGCGATCGTAAACCCCATGGATATGCAGACGTCCGGCGCTCT
TCTCCGGACTTGCGTGAAGGCAATGGGAATATGGGTGGTGTCAGTGTTGCTGGCTGTTCCCGAGGCCGTG
TTTTCAGAGGTTGCTAGGATCTCTTCACTGGATAATAGTTCATTCACGGCCTGTATTCCATATCCCCAGA
CAGACGAGCTGCACCCTAAGATCCACTCCGTACTTATATTTTTGGTCTATTTTCTGATCCCCCTTGCAAT
CATCTCAATCTATTACTACCACATCGCAAAAACATTGATCAAATCCGCCCATAACCTCCCCGGGGAGTAC
AATGAACATACAAAGAAGCAGATGGAGACCAGGAAAAGGCTCGCCAAGATCGTCCTTGTTTTCGTTGGGT
GCTTTATCTTCTGCTGGTTTCCCAATCACATACTGTATATGTACCGGAGTTTTAACTATAATGAGATTGA
TCCCTCACTCGGACATATGATTGTGACCCTCGTGGCCCGGGTGCTCTCCTTCGGGAATAGCTGTGTCAAC
CCCTTCGCGCTGTACCTGCTCTCCGAGTCTTTTCGCCGACACTTCAATTCACAGCTCTGCTGTGGGAGAA
AAAGCTACCAGGAACGAGGAACATCTTATCTGCTTTCATCTAGCGCCGTGCGGATGACATCCCTGAAGAG
TAACGCGAAGAACATGGTGACGAACTCAGTCCTCCTGAATGGGCATTCCATGAAGCAGGAGATGGCCCTG
GAGCTGGCCGAGAAGCTGGCCGGCCTGGACATCAACGGTGGAGCTAGCGGCAGCCGGGCGACCACCCTGG
AACGTATTGAAAAGAGCTTTGTGATTACCGATCCGCGTCTGCCGGATAACCCGATTATTTTTGTGAGCGA
TAGCTTTCTGCAGCTGACCGAATATAGCCGTGAAGAAATTCTGGGCCGTAACTGCCGTTTTCTGCAGGGC
CCGGAAACCGATCGTGCGACCGTGCGTAAAATTCGTGATGCGATTGATAACCAGACCGAAGTGACCGTGC
AGCTGATTAACTATACCAAAAGCGGCAAAAAATTTTGGAACCTGTTTCATCTGCAGCCGATGCGTGATCA
GAAAGGCGATGTGCAGTATTTTATTGGCGTGCAGCTGGATGGTACCGAACGTGTGCGTGATGCGGCGGAA
CGTGAAGCTGTGATGCTGGTCAAGAAAACCGCGGAGGAAATCGACGAAGCCGCTAAGGAAAATCTCTACT
TCCAGATGGGCGGAGGATCCGACTACAAGGATGACGACGATAAGAAGCTACTGTCTTCTATCGAACAAGC
ATGCGATATTTGCCGACTTAAAAAGCTCAAGTGCTCCAAAGAAAAACCGAAGTGCGCCAAGTGTCTGAAG
AACAACTGGGAGTGTCGCTACTCTCCCAAAACCAAAAGGTCTCCGCTGACTAGGGCACATCTGACAGAAG
TGGAATCAAGGCTAGAAAGACTGGAACAGCTATTTCTACTGATTTTTCCTCGAGAAGACCTTGACATGAT
TTTGAAAATGGATTCTTTACAGGATATAAAAGCATTGTTAACAGGATTATTTGTACAAGATAATGTGAAT
AAAGATGCCGTCACAGATAGATTGGCTTCAGTGGAGACTGATATGCCTCTAACATTGAGACAGCATAGAA
TAAGTGCGACATCATCATCGGAAGAGAGTAGTAACAAAGGTCAAAGACAGTTGACTGTATCGGCCAATTT
TAATCAAAGTGGGAATATTGCTGATAGCTCATTGTCCTTCACTTTCACTAACAGTAGCAACGGTCCGAAC
CTCATAACAACTCAAACAAATTCTCAAGCGCTTTCACAACCAATTGCCTCCTCTAACGTTCATGATAACT
TCATGAATAATGAAATCACGGCTAGTAAAATTGATGATGGTAATAATTCAAAACCACTGTCACCTGGTTG
GACGGACCAAACTGCGTATAACGCGTTTGGAATCACTACAGGGATGTTTAATACCACTACAATGGATGAT
GTATATAACTATCTATTCGATGATGAAGATACCCCACCAAACCCAAAAAAAGAGGGCAAGCCGATCCCTA
ACCCTCTGCTGGGCCTGGACAGCACTTAAGAATTCCTCGAGCTAGAGCTCGCTGATCAGCCTCGACTGTG
CCTTCTAGTTGCCAGCCATCTGTTGTTTGCCCCTCCCCCGTGCCTTCCTTGACCCTGGAAGGTGCCACTC
CCACTGTCCTTTCCTAATAAAATGAGGAAATTGCATCGCATTGTCTGAGTAGGTGTCATTCTATTCTGGG
GGGTGGGGTGGGGCAGGACAGCAAGGGGGAGGATTGGGAAGACAATAGCAGGCATGCTGGGGAGGTAACC
ACGTGCGGACCGAGCGGCCGCAGGAACCCCTAGTGATGGAGTTGGCCACTCCCTCTCTGCGCGCTCGCTC
GCTCACTGAGGCCGGGCGACCAAAGGTCGCCCGACGCCCGGGCTTTGCCCGGGCGGCCTCAGTGAGCGAG
CGAGCGCGCAGCTGCCTGCAGGGGCGCCTGATGCGGTATTTTCTCCTTACGCATCTGTGCGGTATTTCAC
ACCGCATA
[95 nt withheld, positions 3789-3883]
T
[46 nt withheld, positions 3885-3930]
C
[141 nt withheld, positions 3932-4072]
CCTTTGACGTTGGAGTCCACGTTCTTT
[37 nt withheld, positions 4100-4136]
ACTCTATCTCGGGCTATTCTTTTGATTTATAAGGGATTTTGCCGATTTCGGTCTATTGGTTAAAAAATGA
GCTGATTTAACAAAAATTTAACGCGAATTTTAACAAAATATTAACGTTTACAATTTTATGGTGCACTCTC
AGTACAATCTGCTCTGATGCCGCATAGTTAAGCCAGCCCCGACACCCGCCAACACCCGCTGACGCGCCCT
GACGGGCTTGTCTGCTCCCGGCATCCGCTTACAGACAAGCTGTGACCGTCTCCGGGAGCTGCATGTGTCA
GAGGTTTTCACCGTCATCACCGAAACGCGCGAGACGAAAGGGCCTCGTGATACGCCTATTTTTATAGGTT
AATGTCATGATAATAATGGTTTCTTAGACGTCAGGTGGCACTTTTCGGGGAAATGTGCGCGGAACCCCTA
TTTGTTTATTTTTCTAAATACATTCAAATATGTATCCGCTCATGAGACAATAACCCTGATAAATGCTTCA
ATAATATTGAAAAAGGAAGAGTATGAGTATTCAACATTTCCGTGTCGCCCTTATTCCCTTTTTTGCGGCA
TTTTGCCTTCCTGTTTTTGCTCACCCAGAAACGCTGGTGAAAGTAAAAGATGCTGAAGATCAGTTGGGTG
CACGAGTGGGTTACATCGAACTGGATCTCAACAGCGGTAAGATCCTTGAGAGTTTTCGCCCCGAAGAACG
TTTTCCAATGATGAGCACTTTTAAAGTTCTGCTATGTGGCGCGGTATTATCCCGTATTGACGCCGGGCAA
GAGCAACTCGGTCGCCGCATACACTATTCTCAGAATGACTTGGTTGAGTACTCACCAGTCACAGAAAAGC
ATCTTACGGATGGCATGACAGTAAGAGAATTATGCAGTGCTGCCATAACCATGAGTGATAACACTGCGGC
CAACTTACTTCTGACAACGATCGGAGGACCGAAGGAGCTAACCGCTTTTTTGCACAACATGGGGGATCAT
GTAACTCGCCTTGATCGTTGGGAACCGGAGCTGAATGAAGCCATACCAAACGACGAGCGTGACACCACGA
TGCCTGTAGCAATGGCAACAACGTTGCGCAAACTATTAACTGGCGAACTACTTACTCTAGCTTCCCGGCA
ACAATTAATAGACTGGATGGAGGCGGATAAAGTTGCAGGACCACTTCTGCGCTCGGCCCTTCCGGCTGGC
TGGTTTATTGCTGATAAATCTGGAGCCGGTGAGCGTGGAAGCCGCGGTATCATTGCAGCACTGGGGCCAG
ATGGTAAGCCCTCCCGTATCGTAGTTATCTACACGACGGGGAGTCAGGCAACTATGGATGAACGAAATAG
ACAGATCGCTGAGATAGGTGCCTCACTGATTAAGCATTGGTAACTGTCAGACCAAGTTTACTCATATATA
CTTTAGATTGATTTAAAACTTCATTTTTAATTTAAAAGGATCTAGGTGAAGATCCTTTTTGATAATCTCA
TGACCAAAATCCCTTAACGTGAGTTTTCGTTCCACTGAGCGTCAGACCCCGTAGAAAAGATCAAAGGATC
TTCTTGAGATCCTTTTTTTCTGCGCGTAATCTGCTGCTTGCAAACAAAAAAACCACCGCTACCAGCGGTG
GTTTGTTTGCCGGATCAAGAGCTACCAACTCTTTTTCCGAAGGTAACTGGCTTCAGCAGAGCGCAGATAC
CAAATACTGTTCTTCTAGTGTAGCCGTAGTTAGGCCACCACTTCAAGAACTCTGTAGCACCGCCTACATA
CCTCGCTCTGCTAATCCTGTTACCAGTGGCTGCTGCCAGTGGCGATAAGTCGTGTCTTACCGGGTTGGAC
TCAAGACGATAGTTACCGGATAAGGCGCAGCGGTCGGGCTGAACGGGGGGTTCGTGCACACAGCCCAGCT
TGGAGCGAACGACCTACACCGAACTGAGATACCTACAGCGTGAGCTATGAGAAAGCGCCACGCTTCCCGA
AGGGAGAAAGGCGGACAGGTATCCGGTAAGCGGCAGGGTCGGAACAGGAGAGCGCACGAGGGAGCTTCCA
GGGGGAAACGCCTGGTATCTTTATAGTCCTGTCGGGTTTCGCCACCTCTGACTTGAGCGTCGATTTTTGT
GATGCTCGTCAGGGGGGCGGAGCCTATGGAAAAACGCCAGCAACGCGGCCTTTTTACGGTTCCTGGCCTT
TTGCTGGCCTTTTGCTCACATGT
